>Addgene plasmid #60882 | pCDNA3-Flag-Tpr | depositor full sequence | sequence record 98232 | pCDNA3-Flag-Tpr sequence 12501 bps
GACGGATCGGGAGATCTCCCGATCCCCTATGGTCGACTCTCAGTACAATCTGCTCTGATGCCGCATAGTT
AAGCCAGTATCTGCTCCCTGCTTGTGTGTTGGAGGTCGCTGAGTAGTGCGCGAGCAAAATTTAAGCTACA
ACAAGGCAAGGCTTGACCGACAATTGCATGAAGAATCTGCTTAGGGTTAGGCGTTTTGCGCTGCTTCGCG
ATGTACGGGCCAGATATACGCGTTGACATTGATTATTGACTAGTTATTAATAGTAATCAATTACGGGGTC
ATTAGTTCATAGCCCATATATGGAGTTCCGCGTTACATAACTTACGGTAAATGGCCCGCCTGGCTGACCG
CCCAACGACCCCCGCCCATTGACGTCAATAATGACGTATGTTCCCATAGTAACGCCAATAGGGACTTTCC
ATTGACGTCAATGGGTGGACTATTTACGGTAAACTGCCCACTTGGCAGTACATCAAGTGTATCATATGCC
AAGTACGCCCCCTATTGACGTCAATGACGGTAAATGGCCCGCCTGGCATTATGCCCAGTACATGACCTTA
TGGGACTTTCCTACTTGGCAGTACATCTACGTATTAGTCATCGCTATTACCATGGTGATGCGGTTTTGGC
AGTACATCAATGGGCGTGGATAGCGGTTTGACTCACGGGGATTTCCAAGTCTCCACCCCATTGACGTCAA
TGGGAGTTTGTTTTGGCACCAAAATCAACGGGACTTTCCAAAATGTCGTAACAACTCCGCCCCATTGACG
CAAATGGGCGGTAGGCGTGTACGGTGGGAGGTCTATATAAGCAGAGCTCTCTGGCTAACTAGAGAACCCA
CTGCTTACTGGCTTATCGAAATTAATACGACTCACTATAGGGAGACCCAAGCTTGGTACCGAGCTCGGAT
CCACTAGTAACGGCCGCCAGTGTGCTGGAATTCTGCCACCATGGACTACAAGGACGACGATGACAAGCCA
GCGGCCGCTATGGCGGCGGTGTTGCAGCAAGTCCTGGAGCGCACGGAGCTGAACAAGCTGCCCAAGTCTG
TCCAGAACAAACTTGAAAAGTTCCTTGCTGATCAGCAATCCGAGATCGATGGCCTGAAGGGGCGGCATGA
GAAATTTAAGGTGGAGAGCGAACAACAGTATTTTGAAATAGAAAAGAGGTTGTCCCACAGTCAGGAGAGA
CTTGTGAATGAAACCCGAGAGTGTCAAAGCTTGCGGCTTGAGCTAGAGAAACTCAACAATCAACTGAAGG
CACTAACTGAGAAAAACAAAGAACTTGAAATTGCTCAGGATCGCAATATTGCCATTCAGAGCCAATTTAC
AAGAACAAAGGAAGAATTAGAAGCTGAGAAAAGAGACTTAATTAGAACCAATGAGAGACTATCTCAAGAA
CTTGAATACTTAACAGAGGATGTTAAACGTCTGAATGAAAAACTTAAAGAAAGCAATACAACAAAGGGTG
AACTTCAGTTAAAATTGGATGAACTTCAAGCTTCTGATGTTTCTGTTAAGTATCGAGAAAAACGCTTGGA
GCAAGAAAAGGAATTGCTACATAGTCAGAATACATGGCTGAATACAGAGTTGAAAACCAAAACTGATGAA
CTTCTGGCTCTTGGAAGAGAAAAAGGGAATGAGATTCTAGAGCTTAAATGTAATCTTGAAAATAAAAAAG
AAGAGGTTTCTAGACTGGAAGAACAAATGAATGGCTTAAAAACATCAAATGAACATCTTCAAAAGCATGT
GGAGGATCTGTTGACCAAATTAAAAGAGGCCAAGGAACAACAGGCCAGTATGGAAGAGAAATTCCACAAT
GAATTAAATGCCCACATAAAACTTTCTAATTTGTACAAGAGTGCCGCTGATGACTCAGAAGCAAAGAGCA
ATGAACTAACCCGGGCAGTAGAGGAACTACACAAACTTTTGAAAGAAGCTGGTGAAGCCAACAAAGCAAT
ACAAGATCATCTTCTAGAGGTGGAGCAATCCAAAGATCAAATGGAAAAAGAAATGCTTGAGAAAATAGGG
AGATTGGAGAAGGAATTAGAGAATGCAAATGACCTTCTTTCTGCCACAAAACGTAAAGGAGCCATATTGT
CTGAAGAAGAGCTTGCCGCCATGTCTCCTACTGCAGCAGCTGTAGCTAAGATAGTGAAACCTGGGATGAA
ACTAACTGAGCTCTATAATGCTTATGTGGAAACTCAGGATCAGTTGCTTTTGGAGAAACTAGAGAACAAA
AGAATTAATAAGTACCTAGATGAAATAGTGAAAGAAGTGGAAGCCAAAGCACCAATTTTGAAACGCCAGC
GTGAGGAATATGAACGTGCACAGAAAGCTGTAGCAAGTTTATCTGTTAAGCTTGAACAAGCTATGAAGGA
GATTCAGCGATTGCAGGAGGACACTGATAAAGCCAACAAGCAATCATCTGTACTTGAGAGAGATAATCGA
AGAATGGAAATACAAGTAAAAGATCTTTCACAACAGATTAGAGTGCTTTTGATGGAACTTGAAGAAGCAA
GGGGTAACCACGTAATTCGTGATGAGGAAGTAAGCTCTGCTGATATAAGTAGTTCATCTGAGGTAATATC
ACAGCATCTAGTATCTTACAGAAATATTGAAGAGCTTCAACAACAAAATCAACGTCTCTTAGTGGCCCTT
AGAGAGCTTGGGGAAACCAGAGAAAGAGAAGAACAAGAAACAACTTCATCCAAAATCACTGAGCTTCAGC
TCAAACTTGAGAGTGCCCTTACTGAACTAGAACAACTCCGCAAATCACGACAGCATCAAATGCAGCTTGT
TGATTCCATAGTTCGTCAGCGTGATATGTACCGTATTTTATTGTCACAAACAACAGGAGTTGCCATTCCA
TTACATGCTTCAAGCTTAGATGATGTTTCTCTTGCATCAACTCCAAAACGTCCAAGTACATCACAGACTG
TTTCCACTCCTGCTCCAGTACCTGTTATTGAATCAACAGAGGCTATAGAGGCTAAGGCTGCCCTTAAACA
GTTGCAGGAAATTTTTGAGAACTACAAAAAAGAAAAAGCAGAAAATGAAAAAATACAAAATGAGCAGCTT
GAGAAACTTCAAGAACAAGTTACAGATTTGCGATCACAAAATACCAAAATTTCTACCCAGCTAGATTTTG
CTTCTAAACGTTATGAAATGCTGCAAGATAATGTTGAAGGATATCGTCGAGAAATAACATCACTTCATGA
GAGAAATCAGAAACTCACTGCCACAACTCAAAAGCAAGAACAGATTATCAATACGATGACTCAAGATTTG
AGAGGAGCAAATGAGAAGCTAGCTGTCGCAGAAGTAAGAGCAGAAAATTTGAAGAAGGAAAAGGAAATGC
TTAAATTGTCTGAAGTTCGTCTTTCTCAGCAAAGAGAGTCTTTGTTAGCTGAACAAAGGGGGCAAAACTT
ACTGCTAACTAATCTGCAAACAATTCAGGGAATACTGGAGCGATCTGAAACAGAAACCAAACAAAGGCTT
AGTAGCCAGATAGAAAAACTGGAACATGAGATCTCTCATCTAAAGAAGAAGTTGGAAAATGAGGTGGAAC
AAAGGCATACACTTACTAGAAATCTAGATGTTCAACTTTTAGATACAAAGAGACAACTGGATACAGAGAC
AAATCTTCATCTTAACACAAAAGAACTATTAAAAAATGCTCAAAAAGAAATTGCCACATTGAAACAGCAC
CTCAGTAATATGGAAGTCCAAGTTGCTTCTCAGTCTTCACAGAGAACTGGTAAAGGTCAGCCTAGCAACA
AAGAAGATGTGGATGATCTTGTGAGTCAGCTAAGACAGACAGAAGAGCAGGTGAATGACTTAAAGGAGAG
ACTCAAAACAAGTACGAGCAATGTGGAACAATATCAAGCAATGGTTACTAGTTTAGAAGAATCCCTGAAC
AAGGAAAAACAGGTGACAGAAGAAGTGCGTAAGAATATTGAAGTTCGTTTAAAAGAGTCAGCTGAATTTC
AGACACAGTTGGAAAAGAAGTTGATGGAAGTAGAGAAGGAAAAACAAGAACTTCAGGATGATAAAAGAAG
AGCCATAGAGAGCATGGAACAACAGTTATCTGAATTGAAGAAAACACTTTCTAGTGTTCAGAATGAAGTA
CAAGAAGCTCTTCAGAGAGCAAGCACAGCTTTAAGTAATGAGCAGCAAGCCAGACGTGACTGTCAGGAAC
AAGCTAAAATAGCTGTGGAAGCTCAGAATAAGTATGAGAGAGAATTGATGCTGCATGCTGCTGATGTTGA
AGCTCTACAAGCTGCGAAGGAGCAGGTTTCAAAAATGGCATCAGTCCGTCAGCATTTGGAAGAAACAACA
CAGAAAGCAGAATCACAGTTGTTGGAGTGTAAAGCATCTTGGGAGGAAAGAGAGAGAATGTTAAAGGATG
AAGTTTCCAAATGTGTATGTCGCTGTGAAGATCTGGAGAAACAAAACAGATTACTTCATGATCAGATCGA
AAAATTAAGTGACAAGGTCGTTGCCTCTGTGAAGGAAGGTGTACAAGGTCCACTGAATGTATCTCTCAGT
GAAGAAGGAAAATCTCAAGAACAAATTTTGGAAATTCTCAGATTTATACGACGAGAAAAAGAAATTGCTG
AAACTAGGTTTGAGGTGGCTCAGGTTGAGAGTCTGCGTTATCGACAAAGGGTTGAACTTTTAGAAAGAGA
GCTGCAGGAACTCGAAGATAGTCTAAATGCTGAAAGGGAGAAAGTCCAGGTAACTGCAAAAACAATGGCT
CAGCATGAAGAACTGATGAAGAAAACTGAAACAATGAATGTAGTTATGGAGACCAATAAAATGCTAAGAG
AAGAGAAGGAGAGACTAGAACAGGATCTACAGCAAATGCAAGCAAAGGTGAGGAAACTGGAGTTAGATAT
TTTACCCTTACAAGAAGCAAATGCTGAGCTGAGTGAGAAAAGCGGTATGTTGCAGGCAGAGAAGAAGCTC
TTAGAAGAGGATGTCAAACGTTGGAAAGCACGTAACCAGCATCTAGTAAGTCAACAGAAAGATCCAGATA
CAGAAGAATATCGGAAGCTCCTTTCTGAAAAGGAAGTTCATACTAAGCGTATTCAACAATTGACAGAAGA
AATTGGTAGACTTAAAGCTGAAATTGCAAGATCAAATGCATCTTTGACTAACAACCAGAACTTAATTCAG
AGTCTGAAGGAAGATCTAAATAAAGTAAGAACTGAAAAGGAAACCATCCAGAAGGACTTAGATGCCAAAA
TAATTGATATCCAAGAAAAAGTCAAAACTATTACTCAAGTTAAGAAAATTGGACGTAGGTACAAGACTCA
ATATGAAGAACTTAAAGCACAACAGGATAAGGTTATGGAGACATCGGCTCAGTCCTCTGGAGACCATCAG
GAGCAGCATGTTTCAGTCCAGGAAATGCAGGAACTCAAAGAAACGCTCAACCAAGCTGAAACAAAATCAA
AATCACTTGAAAGTCAAGTAGAGAATCTGCAGAAGACATTATCTGAAAAAGAGACAGAAGCAAGAAATCT
CCAGGAACAGACTGTGCAACTTCAGTCTGAACTTTCACGACTTCGTCAGGATCTTCAAGATAGAACCACA
CAGGAGGAGCAGCTCCGACAACAGATAACTGAAAAGGAAGAAAAAACCAGAAAGGCTATTGTAGCAGCAA
AGTCAAAAATTGCACACTTAGCTGGTGTAAAAGATCAGCTAACTAAAGAAAATGAGGAGCTTAAACAAAG
GAATGGAGCCTTAGATCAGCAGAAAGATGAATTGGATGTTCGCATTACTGCGCTAAAGTCCCAATATGAA
GGTCGAATTAGTCGCTTGGAAAGAGAACTCAGGGAGCATCAAGAGAGACACCTTGAGCAGAGAGATGAGC
CTCAAGAACCTTCTAATAAGGTCCCTGAACAGCAGAGACAGATCACATTGAAAACAACTCCAGCTTCTGG
TGAAAGAGGAATTGCCAGCACATCAGACCCACCAACAGCCAATATCAAGCCAACTCCTGTTGTGTCTACT
CCAAGTAAAGTGACAGCTGCAGCTATGGCTGGAAATAAGTCAACACCCAGGGCTAGTATCCGCCCAATGG
TTACACCTGCAACTGTTACAAATCCCACTACTACCCCAACAGCTACAGTGATGCCCACTACACAAGTGGA
ATCACAGGAAGCTATGCAGTCAGAAGGGCCTGTGGAACATGTTCCAGTTTTTGGAAGCACAAGTGGATCC
GTTCGTTCTACTAGTCCTAATGTCCAGCCTTCTATCTCTCAACCTATTTTAACTGTTCAGCAACAAACAC
AGGCTACAGCTTTTGTGCAACCCACTCAACAGAGTCATCCTCAGATTGAGCCTGCCAATCAAGAGTTATC
TTCAAACATAGTAGAGGTTGTTCAGAGTTCACCAGTTGAGCGGCCTTCTACTTCCACAGCAGTATTTGGC
ACAGTTTCGGCTACCCCCAGTTCTTCTTTGCCAAAGCGTACACGTGAAGAGGAAGAGGATAGCACCATAG
AAGCATCAGACCAAGTCTCTGATGATACAGTGGAAATGCCTCTTCCAAAGAAGTTGAAAAGTGTCACACC
TGTAGGAACTGAGGAAGAAGTTATGGCAGAAGAAAGTACTGATGGAGAGGTAGAGACTCAGGTATACAAC
CAGGATTCTCAAGATTCCATTGGAGAAGGAGTTACCCAGGGAGATTATACACCTATGGAAGACAGTGAAG
AAACCTCTCAGTCTCTACAAATAGATCTTGGGCCACTTCAATCAGATCAGCAGACGACAACTTCATCCCA
GGATGGTCAAGGCAAAGGAGATGATGTCATTGTAATTGACAGTGATGATGAAGAAGAGGATGAGGAAGAT
GATGATGATGATGAAGATGACACAGGGATGGGAGATGAGGGTGAAGATAGTAATGAAGGAACTGGTAGTG
CCGATGGCAATGATGGTTATGAAGCTGATGATGCTGAGGGTGGTGATGGGACTGATCCAGGTACAGAAAC
AGAAGAAAGTATGGGTGGAGGTGAAGGTAATCACAGAGCTGCTGATTCTCAAAACAGTGGTGAAGGAAAT
ACAGGTGCTGCAGAATCTTCTTTTTCTCAGGAGGTTTCTAGAGAACAACAGCCATCATCAGCATCTGAAA
GACAGGCCCCTCGAGCACCTCAGTCACCGAGACGCCCACCACATCCACTTCCCCCAAGACTGACCATTCA
TGCCCCACCTCAGGAGTTGGGACCACCAGTTCAGAGAATTCAGATGACCCGAAGGCAGTCTGTAGGACGT
GGCCTTCAGTTGACTCCAGGAATAGGTGGCATGCAACAGCATTTTTTTGATGATGAAGACAGAACAGTTC
CAAGTACTCCAACTCTTGTGGTGCCACATCGTACTGATGGATTTGCTGAAGCAATTCATTCGCCGCAGGT
TGCTGGTGTCCCTAGATTCCGGTTTGGGCCACCTGAAGATATGCCACAAACAAGTTCTAGTCACTCTGAT
CTTGGCCAGCTTGCTTCTCAAGGAGGTTTAGGAATGTATGAAACACCCCTGTTCCTAGCTCATGAAGAAG
AGTCAGGTGGCCGAAGTGTTCCCACTACTCCACTACAAGTAGCAGCCCCAGTGACTGTATTTACTGAGAG
CACCACCTCTGATGCTTCGGAACATGCCTCTCAATCTGTTCCAATGGTGACTACATCCACTGGCACTTTA
TCTACAACAAATGAAACAGCAACAGGTGATGATGGAGATGAAGTATTTGTGGAGGCAGAATCTGAAGGTA
TTAGTTCAGAAGCAGGCCTAGAAATTGATAGCCAGCAGGAAGAAGAGCCGGTTCAAGCATCTGATGAGTC
AGATCTCCCCTCCACCAGCCAGGATCCTCCTTCTAGCTCATCTGTAGATACTAGTAGTAGTCAACCAAAG
CCTTTCAGACGAGTAAGACTTCAGACAACATTGAGACAAGGTGTCCGTGGTCGTCAGTTTAACAGACAGA
GAGGTGTGAGCCATGCAATGGGAGGGAGAGGAGGAATAAACAGAGGAAATATTAATTAAGGGCCCTATTC
TATCTATAGTGTCACCTAAATGCTAGAGCTCGCTGATCAGCCTCGACTGTGCCTTCTAGTTGCCAGCCAT
CTGTTGTTTGCCCCTCCCCCGTGCCTTCCTTGACCCTGGAAGGTGCCACTCCCACTGTCCTTTCCTAATA
AAATGAGGAAATTGCATCGCATTGTCTGAGTAGGTGTCATTCTATTCTGGGGGGTGGGGTGGGGCAGGAC
AGCAAGGGGGAGGATTGGGAAGACAATAGCAGGCATGCTGGGGATGCGGTGGGCTCTATGGCTTCTGAGG
CGGAAAGAACCAGCTGGGGCTCTAGGGGGTATCCCC
[124 nt withheld, positions 8367-8490]
C
[32 nt withheld, positions 8492-8523]
CA
[57 nt withheld, positions 8526-8582]
A
[49 nt withheld, positions 8584-8632]
CCTTTGACGTTGGAGTCCACGTTCTTT
[37 nt withheld, positions 8660-8696]
ACCCTATCTCGGTCTATTCTTTTGATTTATAAGGGATTTTGGGGATTTCGGCCTATTGGTTAAAAAATGA
GCTGATTTAACAAAAATTTAACGCGAATTAATTCTGTGGAATGTGTGTCAGTTAGGGTGTGGAAAGTCCC
CAGGCTCCCCAGGCAGGCAGAAGTATGCAAAGCATGCATCTCAATTAGTCAGCAACCAGGTGTGGAAAGT
CCCCAGGCTCCCCAGCAGGCAGAAGTATGCAAAGCATGCATCTCAATTAGTCAGCAACCATAGTCCCGCC
CCTAACTCCGCCCATCCCGCCCCTAACTCCGCCCAGTTCCGCCCATTCTCCGCCCCATGGCTGACTAATT
TTTTTTATTTATGCAGAGGCCGAGGCCGCCTCTGCCTCTGAGCTATTCCAGAAGTAGTGAGGAGGCTTTT
TTGGAGGCCTAGGCTTTTGCAAAAAGCTCCCGGGAGCTTGTATATCCATTTTCGGATCTGATCAAGAGAC
AGGATGAGGATCGTTTCGCATGATTGAACAAGATGGATTGCACGCAGGTTCTCCGGCCGCTTGGGTGGAG
AGGCTATTCGGCTATGACTGGGCACAACAGACAATCGGCTGCTCTGATGCCGCCGTGTTCCGGCTGTCAG
CGCAGGGGCGCCCGGTTCTTTTTGTCAAGACCGACCTGTCCGGTGCCCTGAATGAACTGCAGGACGAGGC
AGCGCGGCTATCGTGGCTGGCCACGACGGGCGTTCCTTGCGCAGCTGTGCTCGACGTTGTCACTGAAGCG
GGAAGGGACTGGCTGCTATTGGGCGAAGTGCCGGGGCAGGATCTCCTGTCATCTCACCTTGCTCCTGCCG
AGAAAGTATCCATCATGGCTGATGCAATGCGGCGGCTGCATACGCTTGATCCGGCTACCTGCCCATTCGA
CCACCAAGCGAAACATCGCATCGAGCGAGCACGTACTCGGATGGAAGCCGGTCTTGTCGATCAGGATGAT
CTGGACGAAGAGCATCAGGGGCTCGCGCCAGCCGAACTGTTCGCCAGGCTCAAGGCGCGCATGCCCGACG
GCGAGGATCTCGTCGTGACCCATGGCGATGCCTGCTTGCCGAATATCATGGTGGAAAATGGCCGCTTTTC
TGGATTCATCGACTGTGGCCGGCTGGGTGTGGCGGACCGCTATCAGGACATAGCGTTGGCTACCCGTGAT
ATTGCTGAAGAGCTTGGCGGCGAATGGGCTGACCGCTTCCTCGTGCTTTACGGTATCGCCGCTCCCGATT
CGCAGCGCATCGCCTTCTATCGCCTTCTTGACGAGTTCTTCTGAGCGGGACTCTGGGGTTCGAAATGACC
GACCAAGCGACGCCCAACCTGCCATCACGAGATTTCGATTCCACCGCCGCCTTCTATGAAAGGTTGGGCT
TCGGAATCGTTTTCCGGGACGCCGGCTGGATGATCCTCCAGCGCGGGGATCTCATGCTGGAGTTCTTCGC
CCACCCCAACTTGTTTATTGCAGCTTATAATGGTTACAAATAAAGCAATAGCATCACAAATTTCACAAAT
AAAGCATTTTTTTCACTGCATTCTAGTTGTGGTTTGTCCAAACTCATCAATGTATCTTATCATGTCTGTA
TACCGTCGACCTCTAGCTAGAGCTTGGCGTAATCATGGTCATAGCTGTTTCCTGTGTGAAATTGTTATCC
GCTCACAATTCCACACAACATACGAGCCGGAAGCATAAAGTGTAAAGCCTGGGGTGCCTAATGAGTGAGC
TAACTCACATTAATTGCGTTGCGCTCACTGCCCGCTTTCCAGTCGGGAAACCTGTCGTGCCAGCTGCATT
AATGAATCGGCCAACGCGCGGGGAGAGGCGGTTTGCGTATTGGGCGCTCTTCCGCTTCCTCGCTCACTGA
CTCGCTGCGCTCGGTCGTTCGGCTGCGGCGAGCGGTATCAGCTCACTCAAAGGCGGTAATACGGTTATCC
ACAGAATCAGGGGATAACGCAGGAAAGAACATGTGAGCAAAAGGCCAGCAAAAGGCCAGGAACCGTAAAA
AGGCCGCGTTGCTGGCGTTTTTCCATAGGCTCCGCCCCCCTGACGAGCATCACAAAAATCGACGCTCAAG
TCAGAGGTGGCGAAACCCGACAGGACTATAAAGATACCAGGCGTTTCCCCCTGGAAGCTCCCTCGTGCGC
TCTCCTGTTCCGACCCTGCCGCTTACCGGATACCTGTCCGCCTTTCTCCCTTCGGGAAGCGTGGCGCTTT
CTCAATGCTCACGCTGTAGGTATCTCAGTTCGGTGTAGGTCGTTCGCTCCAAGCTGGGCTGTGTGCACGA
ACCCCCCGTTCAGCCCGACCGCTGCGCCTTATCCGGTAACTATCGTCTTGAGTCCAACCCGGTAAGACAC
GACTTATCGCCACTGGCAGCAGCCACTGGTAACAGGATTAGCAGAGCGAGGTATGTAGGCGGTGCTACAG
AGTTCTTGAAGTGGTGGCCTAACTACGGCTACACTAGAAGGACAGTATTTGGTATCTGCGCTCTGCTGAA
GCCAGTTACCTTCGGAAAAAGAGTTGGTAGCTCTTGATCCGGCAAACAAACCACCGCTGGTAGCGGTGGT
TTTTTTGTTTGCAAGCAGCAGATTACGCGCAGAAAAAAAGGATCTCAAGAAGATCCTTTGATCTTTTCTA
CGGGGTCTGACGCTCAGTGGAACGAAAACTCACGTTAAGGGATTTTGGTCATGAGATTATCAAAAAGGAT
CTTCACCTAGATCCTTTTAAATTAAAAATGAAGTTTTAAATCAATCTAAAGTATATATGAGTAAACTTGG
TCTGACAGTTACCAATGCTTAATCAGTGAGGCACCTATCTCAGCGATCTGTCTATTTCGTTCATCCATAG
TTGCCTGACTCCCCGTCGTGTAGATAACTACGATACGGGAGGGCTTACCATCTGGCCCCAGTGCTGCAAT
GATACCGCGAGACCCACGCTCACCGGCTCCAGATTTATCAGCAATAAACCAGCCAGCCGGAAGGGCCGAG
CGCAGAAGTGGTCCTGCAACTTTATCCGCCTCCATCCAGTCTATTAATTGTTGCCGGGAAGCTAGAGTAA
GTAGTTCGCCAGTTAATAGTTTGCGCAACGTTGTTGCCATTGCTACAGGCATCGTGGTGTCACGCTCGTC
GTTTGGTATGGCTTCATTCAGCTCCGGTTCCCAACGATCAAGGCGAGTTACATGATCCCCCATGTTGTGC
AAAAAAGCGGTTAGCTCCTTCGGTCCTCCGATCGTTGTCAGAAGTAAGTTGGCCGCAGTGTTATCACTCA
TGGTTATGGCAGCACTGCATAATTCTCTTACTGTCATGCCATCCGTAAGATGCTTTTCTGTGACTGGTGA
GTACTCAACCAAGTCATTCTGAGAATAGTGTATGCGGCGACCGAGTTGCTCTTGCCCGGCGTCAATACGG
GATAATACCGCGCCACATAGCAGAACTTTAAAAGTGCTCATCATTGGAAAACGTTCTTCGGGGCGAAAAC
TCTCAAGGATCTTACCGCTGTTGAGATCCAGTTCGATGTAACCCACTCGTGCACCCAACTGATCTTCAGC
ATCTTTTACTTTCACCAGCGTTTCTGGGTGAGCAAAAACAGGAAGGCAAAATGCCGCAAAAAAGGGAATA
AGGGCGACACGGAAATGTTGAATACTCATACTCTTCCTTTTTCAATATTATTGAAGCATTTATCAGGGTT
ATTGTCTCATGAGCGGATACATATTTGAATGTATTTAGAAAAATAAACAAATAGGGGTTCCGCGCACATT
TCCCCGAAAAGTGCCACCTGACGTC
Features (pLannotate 1.2.2; 22 found; start..end, strand, type, name):
     36..80      -  misc_feature   bom (fragment): basis of mobility region from pBR322
    235..614     +  enhancer       CMV enhancer: human cytomegalovirus immediate early enhancer
    615..818     +  promoter       CMV promoter: human cytomegalovirus (CMV) immediate early promoter
    814..847     +  LTR            5' LTR (truncated) (fragment): truncated 5' long terminal repeat (LTR) from HIV-1
    863..881     +  promoter       T7 promoter: promoter for bacteriophage T7 RNA polymerase
    957..977     +  CDS            FLAG (fragment): FLAG® epitope tag, followed by an enterokinase cleavage site
    990..8036    +  CDS            TPR: TPR_HUMAN - Experimental evidence at protein level: Swiss-Prot protein existence level 1. Component of the nuclear pore complex (NPC), a complex required for the trafficking across the nuclear envelope. Functions as a scaffolding element in the nuclear phase of the NPC essential for normal nucleocytoplasmic transport of proteins and mRNAs, plays a role in the establishment of nuclear-peripheral chromatin compartmentalization in interphase, and in the mitotic spindle checkpoint signaling during mitosis. Involved in the quality control and retention of unspliced mRNAs in the nucleus; in associat
   8053..8071    -  promoter       SP6 promoter: promoter for bacteriophage SP6 RNA polymerase
   8097..8321    +  polyA_signal   bGH poly(A) signal: bovine growth hormone polyadenylation signal
   8325..8346    +  promoter       SV40 promoter (fragment): SV40 enhancer and early promoter
   8367..8795    +  rep_origin     f1 ori (sequence partly withheld): f1 bacteriophage origin of replication; arrow indicates direction of (+) strand synthesis
   8809..9139    +  promoter       SV40 promoter: SV40 enhancer and early promoter
   9206..9997    +  CDS            neo: KKA2_KLEPN - Also known as kan, nptII. Experimental evidence at protein level: Swiss-Prot protein existence level 1. Resistance to kanamycin, neomycin, paromomycin, ribostamycin, butirosin and gentamicin B. From Klebsiella pneumoniae.
  10021..10179   +  CDS            ble (fragment): BLE_KLEPN - Experimental evidence at protein level: Swiss-Prot protein existence level 1. Binding protein with a strong affinity to the bleomycin family of antibiotics. Binds to CL990; an antimitotic-antibiotic compound. From Klebsiella pneumoniae.
  10174..10295   +  polyA_signal   SV40 poly(A) signal: SV40 polyadenylation signal
  10366..10388   -  protein_bind   lac operator (fragment): The lac repressor binds to the lac operator to inhibit transcription in E. coli. This inhibition can be relieved by adding lactose or isopropyl-β-D-thiogalactopyranoside (IPTG). lac repressor encoded by lacI
  10392..10422   -  promoter       lac promoter: promoter for the E. coli lac operon
  10437..10458   -  protein_bind   CAP binding site: CAP binding activates transcription in the presence of cAMP. E. coli catabolite activator protein
  10471..10563   -  CDS            lacI (fragment): lac repressor; lacI; The lac repressor binds to the lac operator to inhibit transcription in E. coli. This inhibition can be relieved by adding lactose or isopropyl-β-D-thiogalactopyranoside (IPTG).
  10746..11334   -  rep_origin     ori: high-copy-number ColE1/pMB1/pBR322/pUC origin of replication
  11505..12365   -  CDS            AmpR: β-lactamase; bla; confers resistance to ampicillin, carbenicillin, and related antibiotics
  12366..12470   -  promoter       AmpR promoter: bla
