[The description below was written by a language model from this plasmid's Addgene catalogue record and pLannotate feature annotations shown in this document.]
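Description:
pCDNA3-Flag-Tpr is a mammalian expression plasmid of about 12.5 kb, built on a pcDNA3.1-type backbone, that produces the human nucleoporin TPR with an N-terminal FLAG epitope tag. It is propagated in E. coli through a high-copy ColE1/pUC-type origin and selected with ampicillin via the β-lactamase gene and its own promoter. An f1 phage origin is also present. Small annotated fragments (lac promoter/operator region, lacI and ble remnants, a bom fragment and a short hit to an HIV-1 LTR next to the CMV promoter) appear to be backbone remnants or automated annotation matches rather than functional parts of the design.

The expression cassette consists of the human cytomegalovirus immediate-early enhancer and promoter, followed by the FLAG coding sequence and then the roughly 7 kb TPR open reading frame, and it ends in the bovine growth hormone polyadenylation signal. T7 and SP6 phage promoters flank the insert in opposing orientations, as is usual for this vector family, and can serve for in vitro transcription or as sequencing primer sites. A second cassette, in which the SV40 enhancer/early promoter drives the neomycin phosphotransferase gene with an SV40 poly(A) signal, allows selection of stably transfected mammalian cells with G418.

TPR is a scaffolding component of the nuclear face of the nuclear pore complex, involved in nucleocytoplasmic transport and mitotic checkpoint signalling. The construct is intended for expressing epitope-tagged TPR in mammalian cells, so that the protein can be detected or immunoprecipitated through the FLAG tag. The associated publication studied ERK2 phosphorylation sites and the docking domain on TPR that regulate the ERK2–TPR interaction.
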