Addgene plasmid #60882: pCDNA3-Flag-Tpr
Purpose: Expresses Flag-Tagged nucleoporin Tpr in Mammalian Cells
Depositing lab: Vinay Nandicoori. Depositing organization: National Institute of Immunology. Publication: Extracellular signal-regulated kinase 2 (ERK2) phosphorylation sites and docking domain on the nuclear pore complex protein Tpr cooperatively regulate ERK2-Tpr interaction. Vomastek T, Iwanicki MP, Burack WR, Tiwari D, Kumar D, Parsons JT, Weber MJ, Nandicoori VK. Mol Cell Biol. 2008 Nov;28(22):6954-66. doi: 10.1128/MCB.00925-08. Epub 2008 Sep 15. PubMed 18794356.
Backbone
  Vector backbone: pcDNA3.1
  Vector type: Mammalian Expression
Growth in bacteria
  Bacterial resistance: Ampicillin, 100 μg/mL
  Growth temperature: 37°C
  Growth strain: DH5alpha
  Copy number: High Copy
Gene/Insert
  Gene/Insert name: Tpr
  Species: H. sapiens (human)
  Insert size (bp): 7049
  Entrez Gene: TPR (a.k.a. MRT79)
Terms and licenses: Academic/Nonprofit Terms; Industry Terms: Not Available to Industry
How to cite: pCDNA3-Flag-Tpr was a gift from Vinay Nandicoori (Addgene plasmid # 60882 ; http://n2t.net/addgene:60882 ; RRID:Addgene_60882)
