>Addgene plasmid #60882 | pCDNA3-Flag-Tpr | addgene partial sequence | sequence record 100795 | CMV-F 5'-CGCAAATGGGCGGTAGGCGTG-3'
ACTAGAGAACCCACTGCTTACTGGCTTATCGAAATTAATACGACTCACTATAGGGAGACCCAAGCTTGGT
ACCGAGCTCGGATCCACTAGTAACGGCCGCCAGTGTGCTGGAATTCTGCCACCATGGACTACAAGGACGA
CGATGACAAGCCAGCGGCCGCTATGGCGGCGGTGTTGCAGCAAGTCCTGGAGCGCACGGAGCTGAACAAG
CTGCCCAAGTCTGTCCAGAACAAACTTGAAAAGTTCCTTGCTGATCAGCAATCCGAGATCGATGGCCTGA
AGGGGCGGCATGAGAAATTTAAGGTGGAGAGCGAACAACAGTATTTTGAAATAGAAAAGAGGTTGTCCCA
CAGTCAGGAGAGACTTGTGAATGAAACCC
