>Addgene plasmid #60882 | pCDNA3-Flag-Tpr | addgene partial sequence | sequence record 100829 | BGH-rev 5'-TAGAAGGCACAGTCGAGG-3'
CTATAGAATAGGGCCCTTAATTAATATTTCCTCTGTTTATTCCTCCTCTCCCTCCCATTGCATGGCTCAC
ACCTCTCTGTCTGTTAAACTGACGACCACGGACACCTTGTCTCAATGTTGTCTGAAGTCTTACTCGTCTG
AAAGGCTTTGGTTGACTACTACTAGTATCTACAGATGAGCTAGAAGGAGGATCCTGGCTGGTGGAGGGGA
GATCTGACTCATCAGATGCTTGAACCGGCTCTTCTTCCTGCTGGCTATCAATTTCTAGGCCTGCTTCTGA
ACTAATACCTTCAGATTCTGCCTCCACAAATACTTCATCTCCATCATCACCTGTTGCTGTTTCATTTGTT
GTAGATAAAGTGCCAGTGGATGTAGTCACCATTGGAACAGATTGAGAGGCATGTTCCGAAGCATCAGAGG
TGGTGCTCTCAGTAAATACAGTCACTGGGGCTGCTACTTGTAGTGGAGTAGTGGGAACACTTCGGCCACC
TGACTCTTCTTCATGAGCTAGGAACAGGGGTGTTTCATACATTCCTAAACCTCCTTGAGAAGCAAGCTGG
CCAAGATCAGAGTGACTAGAACTTGTTTGTGGCATATCTTCAGGTGGCCCAAACCGGAATCTAGGGACAC
CAGCAACCTGCGGCGAATGAATTGCTTCAGCAAATCCATCAGTACGATGTGGCACCACAAGAGTTGGAGT
ACTTGGAACTGTTCTGTCTTCATCATCAAAAAAATGCTGTTGCATGCCACCTATTCCTGGAGTCAACTGA
AGGCCACGTCCTACAGACTGCCTTCGGGTCATCTGAATTCTCTGAACTGGTGGTCCC
